>Addgene plasmid #216123 | CROPseq-Guide-BSD | addgene full sequence | sequence record 428727 | Addgene NGS Result
CAAGCTTAATACACTCCTTAATTGAAGAATCGCAAAACCAGCAAGAAAAGAATGAACAAGAATTATTGGA
ATTAGATAAATGGGCAAGTTTGTGGAATTGGTTTAACATAACAAATTGGCTGTGGTATATAAAATTATTC
ATAATGATAGTAGGAGGCTTGGTAGGTTTAAGAATAGTTTTTGCTGTACTTTCTATAGTGAATAGAGTTA
GGCAGGGATATTCACCATTATCGTTTCAGAATCTTGAGACAAATGGCAGTATTCATCCACAATTTTAAAA
GAAAAGGGGGGATTGGGGGGTACAGTGCAGGGGAAAGAATAGTAGACATAATAGCAACAGACATACAAAC
TAAAGAATTACAAAAACAAATTACAAAAATTCAAAATTTTCGGGTTTATTACAGGGACAGCAGAGATCCA
CTTTGGCGCCGGCTCGAGGGGGCCCGGGTGCAAAGATGGATAAAGTTTTAAACAGAGAGGAATCTTTGCA
GCTAATGGACCTTCTAGGTCTTGAAAGGAGTGGGAATTGGCTCCGGTGCCCGTCAGTGGGCAGAGCGCAC
ATCGCCCACAGTCCCCGAGAAGTTGGGGGGAGGGGTCGGCAATTGATCCGGTGCCTAGAGAAGGTGGCGC
GGGGTAAACTGGGAAAGTGATGTCGTGTACTGGCTCCGCCTTTTTCCCGAGGGTGGGGGAGAACCGTATA
TAAGTGCAGTAGTCGCCGTGAACGTTCTTTTTCGCAACGGGTTTGCCGCCAGAACACAGGTAAGTGCCGT
GTGTGGTTCCCGCGGGCCTGGCCTCTTTACGGGTTATGGCCCTTGCGTGCCTTGAATTACTTCCACCTGG
CTGCAGTACGTGATTCTTGATCCCGAGCTTCGGGTTGGAAGTGGGTGGGAGAGTTCGAGGCCTTGCGCTT
AAGGAGCCCCTTCGCCTCGTGCTTGAGTTGAGGCCTGGCCTGGGCGCTGGGGCCGCCGCGTGCGAATCTG
GTGGCACCTTCGCGCCTGTCTCGCTGCTTTCGATAAGTCTCTAGCCATTTAAAATTTTTGATGACCTGCT
GCGACGCTTTTTTTCTGGCAAGATAGTCTTGTAAATGCGGGCCAAGATCTGCACACTGGTATTTCGGTTT
TTGGGGCCGCGGGCGGCGACGGGGCCCGTGCGTCCCAGCGCACATGTTCGGCGAGGCGGGGCCTGCGAGC
GCGGCCACCGAGAATCGGACGGGGGTAGTCTCAAGCTGGCCGGCCTGCTCTGGTGCCTGGCCTCGCGCCG
CCGTGTATCGCCCCGCCCTGGGCGGCAAGGCTGGCCCGGTCGGCACCAGTTGCGTGAGCGGAAAGATGGC
CGCTTCCCGGCCCTGCTGCAGGGAGCTCAAAATGGAGGACGCGGCGCTCGGGAGAGCGGGCGGGTGAGTC
ACCCACACAAAGGAAAAGGGCCTTTCCGTCCTCAGCCGTCGCTTCATGTGACTCCACGGAGTACCGGGCG
CCGTCCAGGCACCTCGATTAGTTCTCGAGCTTTTGGAGTACGTCGTCTTTAGGTTGGGGGGAGGGGTTTT
ATGCGATGGAGTTTCCCCACACTGAGTGGGTGGAGACTGAAGTTAGGCCAGCTTGGCACTTGATGTAATT
CTCCTTGGAATTTGCCCTTTTTGAGTTTGGATCTTGGTTCATTCTCAAGCCTCAGACAGTGGTTCAAAGT
TTTTTTCTTCCATTTCAGGTGTCGTGACGTACGGCCACCATGGCCAAGCCTTTGTCTCAAGAAGAATCCA
CCCTCATTGAAAGAGCAACGGCTACAATCAACAGCATCCCCATCTCTGAAGACTACAGCGTCGCCAGCGC
AGCTCTCTCTAGCGACGGCCGCATCTTCACTGGTGTCAATGTATATCATTTTACTGGGGGACCTTGTGCA
GAACTCGTGGTGCTGGGCACTGCTGCTGCTGCGGCAGCTGGCAACCTGACTTGTATCGTCGCGATCGGAA
ATGAGAACAGGGGCATCTTGAGCCCCTGCGGACGGTGCCGACAGGTGCTTCTCGATCTGCATCCTGGGAT
CAAAGCCATAGTGAAGGACAGTGATGGACAGCCGACGGCAGTTGGGATTCGTGAATTGCTGCCCTCTGGT
TATGTGTGGGAGGGCTAAACGCGTTAAGTCGACAATCAACCTCTGGATTACAAAATTTGTGAAAGATTGA
CTGGTATTCTTAACTATGTTGCTCCTTTTACGCTATGTGGATACGCTGCTTTAATGCCTTTGTATCATGC
TATTGCTTCCCGTATGGCTTTCATTTTCTCCTCCTTGTATAAATCCTGGTTGCTGTCTCTTTATGAGGAG
TTGTGGCCCGTTGTCAGGCAACGTGGCGTGGTGTGCACTGTGTTTGCTGACGCAACCCCCACTGGTTGGG
GCATTGCCACCACCTGTCAGCTCCTTTCCGGGACTTTCGCTTTCCCCCTCCCTATTGCCACGGCGGAACT
CATCGCCGCCTGCCTTGCCCGCTGCTGGACAGGGGCTCGGCTGTTGGGCACTGACAATTCCGTGGTGTTG
TCGGGGAAATCATCGTCCTTTCCTTGGCTGCTCGCCTGTGTTGCCACCTGGATTCTGCGCGGGACGTCCT
TCTGCTACGTCCCTTCGGCCCTCAATCCAGCGGACCTTCCTTCCCGCGGCCTGCTGCCGGCTCTGCGGCC
TCTTCCGCGTCTTCGCCTTCGCCCTCAGACGAGTCGGATCTCCCTTTGGGCCGCCTCCCCGCGTCGACTT
TAAGACCAATGACTTACAAGGCAGCTGTAGATCTTAGCCACTTTTTAAAAGAAAAGGGGGGACTGGAAGG
GCTAATTCACTCCCAACGAAGACAAGATTTCACCATTATCGTTTCAGACCCACCTCCCAACCCCGAGGGG
ACCCAGAGAGGGCCTATTTCCCATGATTCCTTCATATTTGCATATACGATACAAGGCTGTTAGAGAGATA
ATTAGAATTAATTTGACTGTAAACACAAAGATATTAGTACAAAATACGTGACGTAGAAAGTAATAATTTC
TTGGGTAGTTTGCAGTTTTAAAATTATGTTTTAAAATGGACTATCATATGCTTACCGTAACTTGAAAGTA
TTTCGATTTCTTGGCTTTATATATCTTGTGGAAAGGACGAAACACCGGAGACGGTTGTAAATGAGCACAC
AAAATACACATGCTAAAATATTATATTCTATGACCTTTATAAAATCAACCAAAATCTTCTTTTTAATAAC
TTTAGTATCAATAATTAGAATTTTTATGTTCCTTTTTGCAAACTTTTAATAAAAATGAGCAAAATAAAAA
AACGCTAGTTTTAGTAACTCGCGTTGTTTTCTTCACCTTTAATAATAGCTACTCCACCACTTGTTCCTAA
GCGGTCAGCTCCTGCTTCAATCATTTTTTGAGCATCTTCAAATGTTCTAACTCCACCAGCTGCTTTAACT
AAAGCATTGTCTTTAACAACTGACTTCATTAGTTTAACATCTTCAAATGTTGCACCTGATTTTGAAAATC
CTGTTGATGTTTTAACAAATTCTAATCCAGCTTCAACAGCTATTTCACAAGCTTTCATGATTTCTTCTTT
TGTTAATAAACAATTTTCCATAATACATTTAACAACATGTGATCCAGCTGCTTTTTTTACAGCTTTCATG
TCTTCTAAAACTAATTCATAATTTTTGTCTTTTAATGCACCAATATTTAATACCATATCAATTTCTGTTG
CACCATCTTTAATTGCTTCAGAAACTTCGAATGCTTTTGTAGCTGTTGTGCATGCACCTAGAGGAAAACC
TACAACATTTGTTATTCCTACATTTGTGCCTTTTAATAATTCTTTACAATAGCTTGTTCAATATGAATTA
ACACAAACTGTTGCAAAATCAAATTCAATTGCTTCATCACATAATTGTTTAATTTCAGCTTTCGTAGCAT
CTTGTTTTAATAATGTGTGATCTATATATTTGTTTAGTTTCATTTTTTCTCCTATATATTCATTTTTAAT
TTTAATTCTTTAATAATTTCGTCTACTTTAACTTTAGCGTTTTGAACAGATTCACCAACACCTATAAAAT
AAATTTTTAGTTTAGGTTCAGTTCCACTTGGGCGAACAGCAAATCATGACTTATCTTCTAAATAAAATTT
TAGTAAGTCTTGTCCTGGCATATTATACATTCCATCGATGTAGTCTTCAACATTAACAACTTTAAGTCCA
GCAATTTGAGTTAAGGGTGTTGCTCTCAATGATTTCATTAATGGTTCAATTTTTAATTTCTTTTCTTCTG
GTTTAAAATTCAAGTTTAAAGTGAAAGTGTAATATGCACCCATTTCTTTAAATAAATCTTCTAAATAGTC
TACTAATGTTTTATTTTGTTTTTTATAAAATCAAGCAGCCTCTGCTATTAATATAGAAGCTTGTATTCCA
TCTTTATCTCTAGCTGAGTCATCAATTACATATCCATAACTTTCTTCATAAGCAAAAACAAAATTTAATC
CGTTATCTTCTTCTTTAGCAATTTCTCTACCCATTCATTTAAATCCAGTTAAAGTTTTTACAATATTAAC
TCCATATTTTTCATGAGCGATTCTATCACCCAAATCACTTGTTACAAAACTTGAATATAGAGCCGGATTT
TTTGGAATGCTATTTAAGCGTTTTAGATTTGATAATTTTCAATCAATTAAAATTGGTCCTGTTTGATTTC
CATCTAATCTTACAAAATGACCATCATGTTTTATTGCCATTCCAAATCTGTCAGCATCTGGGTCATTCAT
AATAATAATATCTGCATCATGTTTAATACCATATTCAAGCGGTATTTTTCATGCAGGATCAAATTCTGGA
TTTGGATTTACAACATTTTTAAATGTTTCATCTTCAAATGCATGCTCTTCAACCTCAATAACGTTATATC
CTGATTCACGTAATATTTTTGGGGTAAATTTAGTTCCTGTTCCATTAACTGCGCTAAAAATAATTTTTAA
ATCTTTTTTAGCTTCTTGCTCTTTTTTGTACGTCTCTGTTTTAGAGCTAGAAATAGCAAGTTAAAATAAG
GCTAGTCCGTTATCAACTTGAAAAAGTGGCACCGAGTCGGTGCTTTTTTAAGCTTGGCGTAACTAGATCT
TGAGACACTGCTTTTTGCTTGTACTGGGTCTCTCTGGTTAGACCAGATCTGAGCCTGGGAGCTCTCTGGC
TAACTAGGGAACCCACTGCTTAAGCCTCAATAAAGCTTGCCTTGAGTGCTTCAAGTAGTGTGTGCCCGTC
TGTTGTGTGACTCTGGTAACTAGAGATCCCTCAGACCCTTTTAGTCAGTGTGGAAAATCTCTAGCAGTAC
GTATAGTAGTTCATGTCATCTTATTATTCAGTATTTATAACTTGCAAAGAAATGAATATCAGAGAGTGAG
AGGAACTTGTTTATTGCAGCTTATAATGGTTACAAATAAAGCAATAGCATCACAAATTTCACAAATAAAG
CATTTTTTTCACTGCATTCTAGTTGTGGTTTGTCCAAACTCATCAATGTATCTTATCATGTCTGGCTCTA
GCTATCCCGCCCCTAACTCCGCCCATCCCGCCCCTAACTCCGCCCAGTTCCGCCCATTCTCCGCCCCATG
GCTGACTAATTTTTTTTATTTATGCAGAGGCCGAGGCCGCCTCGGCCTCTGAGCTATTCCAGAAGTAGTG
AGGAGGCTTTTTTGGAGGCCTAGGGACGTACCCAATTCGCCCTATAGTGAGTCGTATTACGCGCGCTCAC
TGGCCGTCGTTTTACAACGTCGTGACTGGGAAAACCCTGGCGTTACCCAACTTAATCGCCTTGCAGCACA
TCCCCCTTTCGCCAGCTGGCGTAATAGCGAAGAGGCCCGCACCGATCGCCCTTCCCAACAGTTGCGCAGC
CTGAATGGCGAATGGG
[124 nt withheld, positions 5897-6020]
C
[91 nt withheld, positions 6022-6112]
A
[49 nt withheld, positions 6114-6162]
CCTTTGACGTTGGAGTCCACGTTCTTT
[37 nt withheld, positions 6190-6226]
ACCCTATCTCGGTCTATTCTTTTGATTTATAAGGGATTTTGCCGATTTCGGCCTATTGGTTAAAAAATGA
GCTGATTTAACAAAAATTTAACGCGAATTTTAACAAAATATTAACGCTTACAATTTAGGTGGCACTTTTC
GGGGAAATGTGCGCGGAACCCCTATTTGTTTATTTTTCTAAATACATTCAAATATGTATCCGCTCATGAG
ACAATAACCCTGATAAATGCTTCAATAATATTGAAAAAGGAAGAGTATGAGTATTCAACATTTCCGTGTC
GCCCTTATTCCCTTTTTTGCGGCATTTTGCCTTCCTGTTTTTGCTCACCCAGAAACGCTGGTGAAAGTAA
AAGATGCTGAAGATCAGTTGGGTGCACGAGTGGGTTACATCGAACTGGATCTCAACAGCGGTAAGATCCT
TGAGAGTTTTCGCCCCGAAGAACGTTTTCCAATGATGAGCACTTTTAAAGTTCTGCTATGTGGCGCGGTA
TTATCCCGTATTGACGCCGGGCAAGAGCAACTCGGTCGCCGCATACACTATTCTCAGAATGACTTGGTTG
AGTACTCACCAGTCACAGAAAAGCATCTTACGGATGGCATGACAGTAAGAGAATTATGCAGTGCTGCCAT
AACCATGAGTGATAACACTGCGGCCAACTTACTTCTGACAACGATCGGAGGACCGAAGGAGCTAACCGCT
TTTTTGCACAACATGGGGGATCATGTAACTCGCCTTGATCGTTGGGAACCGGAGCTGAATGAAGCCATAC
CAAACGACGAGCGTGACACCACGATGCCTGTAGCAATGGCAACAACGTTGCGCAAACTATTAACTGGCGA
ACTACTTACTCTAGCTTCCCGGCAACAATTAATAGACTGGATGGAGGCGGATAAAGTTGCAGGACCACTT
CTGCGCTCGGCCCTTCCGGCTGGCTGGTTTATTGCTGATAAATCTGGAGCCGGTGAGCGTGGGTCTCGCG
GTATCATTGCAGCACTGGGGCCAGATGGTAAGCCCTCCCGTATCGTAGTTATCTACACGACGGGGAGTCA
GGCAACTATGGATGAACGAAATAGACAGATCGCTGAGATAGGTGCCTCACTGATTAAGCATTGGTAACTG
TCAGACCAAGTTTACTCATATATACTTTAGATTGATTTAAAACTTCATTTTTAATTTAAAAGGATCTAGG
TGAAGATCCTTTTTGATAATCTCATGACCAAAATCCCTTAACGTGAGTTTTCGTTCCACTGAGCGTCAGA
CCCCGTAGAAAAGATCAAAGGATCTTCTTGAGATCCTTTTTTTCTGCGCGTAATCTGCTGCTTGCAAACA
AAAAAACCACCGCTACCAGCGGTGGTTTGTTTGCCGGATCAAGAGCTACCAACTCTTTTTCCGAAGGTAA
CTGGCTTCAGCAGAGCGCAGATACCAAATACTGTTCTTCTAGTGTAGCCGTAGTTAGGCCACCACTTCAA
GAACTCTGTAGCACCGCCTACATACCTCGCTCTGCTAATCCTGTTACCAGTGGCTGCTGCCAGTGGCGAT
AAGTCGTGTCTTACCGGGTTGGACTCAAGACGATAGTTACCGGATAAGGCGCAGCGGTCGGGCTGAACGG
GGGGTTCGTGCACACAGCCCAGCTTGGAGCGAACGACCTACACCGAACTGAGATACCTACAGCGTGAGCT
ATGAGAAAGCGCCACGCTTCCCGAAGGGAGAAAGGCGGACAGGTATCCGGTAAGCGGCAGGGTCGGAACA
GGAGAGCGCACGAGGGAGCTTCCAGGGGGAAACGCCTGGTATCTTTATAGTCCTGTCGGGTTTCGCCACC
TCTGACTTGAGCGTCGATTTTTGTGATGCTCGTCAGGGGGGCGGAGCCTATGGAAAAACGCCAGCAACGC
GGCCTTTTTACGGTTCCTGGCCTTTTGCTGGCCTTTTGCTCACATGTTCTTTCCTGCGTTATCCCCTGAT
TCTGTGGATAACCGTATTACCGCCTTTGAGTGAGCTGATACCGCTCGCCGCAGCCGAACGACCGAGCGCA
GCGAGTCAGTGAGCGAGGAAGCGGAAGAGCGCCCAATACGCAAACCGCCTCTCCCCGCGCGTTGGCCGAT
TCATTAATGCAGCTGGCACGACAGGTTTCCCGACTGGAAAGCGGGCAGTGAGCGCAACGCAATTAATGTG
AGTTAGCTCACTCATTAGGCACCCCAGGCTTTACACTTTATGCTTCCGGCTCGTATGTTGTGTGGAATTG
TGAGCGGATAACAATTTCACACAGGAAACAGCTATGACCATGATTACGCCAAGCGCGCAATTAACCCTCA
CTAAAGGGAACAAAAGCTGGAGCTGCAAGCTTAATGTAGTCTTATGCAATACTCTTGTAGTCTTGCAACA
TGGTAACGATGAGTTAGCAACATGCCTTACAAGGAGAGAAAAAGCACCGTGCATGCCGATTGGTGGAAGT
AAGGTGGTACGATCGTGCCTTATTAGGAAGGCAACAGACGGGTCTGACATGGATTGGACGAACCACTGAA
TTGCCGCATTGCAGAGATATTGTATTTAAGTGCCTAGCTCGATACATAAACGGGTCTCTCTGGTTAGACC
AGATCTGAGCCTGGGAGCTCTCTGGCTAACTAGGGAACCCACTGCTTAAGCCTCAATAAAGCTTGCCTTG
AGTGCTTCAAGTAGTGTGTGCCCGTCTGTTGTGTGACTCTGGTAACTAGAGATCCCTCAGACCCTTTTAG
TCAGTGTGGAAAATCTCTAGCAGTGGCGCCCGAACAGGGACTTGAAAGCGAAAGGGAAACCAGAGGAGCT
CTCTCGACGCAGGACTCGGCTTGCTGAAGCGCGCACGGCAAGAGGCGAGGGGCGGCGACTGGTGAGTACG
CCAAAAATTTTGACTAGCGGAGGCTAGAAGGAGAGAGATGGGTGCGAGAGCGTCAGTATTAAGCGGGGGA
GAATTAGATCGCGATGGGAAAAAATTCGGTTAAGGCCAGGGGGAAAGAAAAAATATAAATTAAAACATAT
AGTATGGGCAAGCAGGGAGCTAGAACGATTCGCAGTTAATCCTGGCCTGTTAGAAACATCAGAAGGCTGT
AGACAAATACTGGGACAGCTACAACCATCCCTTCAGACAGGATCAGAAGAACTTAGATCATTATATAATA
CAGTAGCAACCCTCTATTGTGTGCATCAAAGGATAGAGATAAAAGACACCAAGGAAGCTTTAGACAAGAT
AGAGGAAGAGCAAAACAAAAGTAAGACCACCGCACAGCAAGCGGCCGCTGATCTTCAGACCTGGAGGAGG
AGATATGAGGGACAATTGGAGAAGTGAATTATATAAATATAAAGTAGTAAAAATTGAACCATTAGGAGTA
GCACCCACCAAGGCAAAGAGAAGAGTGGTGCAGAGAGAAAAAAGAGCAGTGGGAATAGGAGCTTTGTTCC
TTGGGTTCTTGGGAGCAGCAGGAAGCACTATGGGCGCAGCGTCAATGACGCTGACGGTACAGGCCAGACA
ATTATTGTCTGGTATAGTGCAGCAGCAGAACAATTTGCTGAGGGCTATTGAGGCGCAACAGCATCTGTTG
CAACTCACAGTCTGGGGCATCAAGCAGCTCCAGGCAAGAATCCTGGCTGTGGAAAGATACCTAAAGGATC
AACAGCTCCTGGGGATTTGGGGTTGCTCTGGAAAACTCATTTGCACCACTGCTGTGCCTTGGAATGCTAG
TTGGAGTAATAAATCTCTGGAACAGATTTGGAATCACACGACCTGGATGGAGTGGGACAGAGAAATTAAC
AATTACA
Features (pLannotate 1.2.2; 31 found; start..end, strand, type, name):
      3..257     +  CDS            env (fragment): ENV_HV1LW - Experimental evidence at protein level: Swiss-Prot protein existence level 1. [Transmembrane protein gp41]: Acts as a class I viral fusion protein. Under the current model, the protein has at least 3 conformational states: pre-fusion native state, pre-hairpin intermediate state, and post-fusion hairpin state. During fusion of viral and target intracellular membranes, the coiled coil regions (heptad repeats) assume a trimer-of-hairpins structure, positioning the fusion peptide in close proximity to the C-terminal region of the ectodomain. The formation of this structure appears to d
    273..390     +  misc_feature   cPPT/CTS: central polypurine tract and central termination sequence of HIV-1
    456..522     +  CDS            small t antigen (fragment): SV40 (simian virus 40) small t antigen
    548..759     +  promoter       EF-1α core promoter: core promoter for human elongation factor EF-1α
    760..1698    +  intron         EF-1α intron A: intron upstream of the start codon of human EF-1α
   1720..2118    +  CDS            BSD: blasticidin S deaminase; Aspergillus terreus BSD; confers resistance to blasticidin
   2134..2722    +  misc_feature   WPRE: woodchuck hepatitis virus posttranscriptional regulatory element
   2718..2828    +  CDS            nef (fragment): NEF_HV1LA - Experimental evidence at protein level: Swiss-Prot protein existence level 1. Extracellular Nef protein targets CD4(+) T-lymphocytes for apoptosis by interacting with CXCR4 surface receptors. From Human immunodeficiency virus type 1 group M subtype B (isolate Lai) (HIV-1).
   2848..2874    +  CDS            Rev (fragment): human immunodeficiency virus 1 (HIV-1) Rev protein; rev; enhances nuclear export of unspliced and incompletely spliced viral mRNAs
   2878..3118    +  promoter       U6 promoter: RNA polymerase III promoter for human U6 snRNA
   3304..3963    -  CDS            deoC1: DEOC1_STAAN - Also known as dra. Experimental evidence at protein level: Swiss-Prot protein existence level 1. Catalyzes a reversible aldol reaction between acetaldehyde and D-glyceraldehyde 3-phosphate to generate 2-deoxy-D-ribose 5- phosphate. From Staphylococcus aureus (strain N315).
   5008..5083    +  misc_RNA       gRNA scaffold: guide RNA scaffold for the Streptococcus pyogenes CRISPR/Cas9 system
   5136..5316    +  LTR            5' LTR (truncated): truncated 5' long terminal repeat (LTR) from HIV-1
   5394..5515    +  polyA_signal   SV40 poly(A) signal: SV40 polyadenylation signal
   5555..5690    +  rep_origin     SV40 ori: SV40 origin of replication
   5711..5729    -  promoter       T7 promoter: promoter for bacteriophage T7 RNA polymerase
   5737..5892    +  CDS            lacZα (fragment): LacZα fragment of β-galactosidase; lacZ fragment
   5897..6325    +  rep_origin     f1 ori (sequence partly withheld): f1 bacteriophage origin of replication; arrow indicates direction of (+) strand synthesis
   6378..6482    +  promoter       AmpR promoter: bla
   6483..7343    +  CDS            AmpR: β-lactamase; bla; confers resistance to ampicillin, carbenicillin, and related antibiotics
   7514..8102    +  rep_origin     ori: high-copy-number ColE1/pMB1/pBR322/pUC origin of replication
   8285..8377    +  CDS            lacI (fragment): lac repressor; lacI; The lac repressor binds to the lac operator to inhibit transcription in E. coli. This inhibition can be relieved by adding lactose or isopropyl-β-D-thiogalactopyranoside (IPTG).
   8390..8411    +  protein_bind   CAP binding site: CAP binding activates transcription in the presence of cAMP. E. coli catabolite activator protein
   8426..8456    +  promoter       lac promoter: promoter for the E. coli lac operon
   8464..8480    +  protein_bind   lac operator: The lac repressor binds to the lac operator to inhibit transcription in E. coli. This inhibition can be relieved by adding lactose or isopropyl-β-D-thiogalactopyranoside (IPTG). lac repressor encoded by lacI
   8525..8543    +  promoter       T3 promoter: promoter for bacteriophage T3 RNA polymerase
   8571..8797    +  promoter       RSV promoter: Rous sarcoma virus enhancer/promoter
   8798..8978    +  LTR            5' LTR (truncated): truncated 5' long terminal repeat (LTR) from HIV-1
   9025..9150    +  misc_feature   HIV-1 Ψ: packaging signal of human immunodeficiency virus type 1
   9134..9497    +  CDS            HIV-1 gag (fragment): gag protein from human immunodeficiency virus 1; gag
   9643..9876    +  misc_feature   RRE: The Rev response element (RRE) of HIV-1 allows for Rev-dependent mRNA export from the nucleus to the cytoplasm.
