[The description below was written by a language model from this plasmid's Addgene catalogue record and pLannotate feature annotations shown in this document.]
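Description:
CROPseq-Guide-BSD is an empty lentiviral CRISPR guide RNA backbone for mammalian cells, derived from CROPseq-Guide-Puro by replacing puromycin selection with blasticidin selection. It has no insert; users clone in their own guides. In bacteria the roughly 10 kb plasmid replicates from a high-copy ColE1/pUC-type origin and is selected with ampicillin (AmpR). An f1 origin, an SV40 origin and poly(A) signal, and remnants of a lac/T7/T3 cloning region are also present in the backbone.

The viral portion follows a third-generation layout. An RSV promoter drives a truncated HIV-1 5' LTR, followed by the Ψ packaging signal with a gag fragment, the RRE and the cPPT/CTS. Downstream, the EF-1α core promoter with its intron A expresses blasticidin S deaminase (BSD), followed by WPRE to enhance transcript expression. The defining CROP-seq feature is the position of the human U6 promoter and the S. pyogenes Cas9 gRNA scaffold, which lie after the WPRE and immediately upstream of the downstream LTR element. About 1.9 kb separates the U6 promoter from the scaffold. This stretch includes a region matched to a bacterial deoC gene and is presumably a filler that is replaced when a guide is cloned, although the record does not say so.

Because of this placement, the guide is produced in two forms. Pol III transcription from U6 yields the functional gRNA, while the Pol II blasticidin resistance mRNA also carries the guide cassette as part of its sequence. This polyadenylated transcript makes the guide identity readable by single-cell RNA-seq, which suits the vector to pooled CRISPR screens with transcriptomic readouts. The associated publication used it in pooled multicolour tagging to visualise subcellular protein dynamics.
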