Addgene plasmid #216123: CROPseq-Guide-BSD
Purpose: (Empty Backbone) Makes CRISPR gRNAs detectable by single-cell RNA-seq. The gRNA is expressed as part of the blasticidin resistance mRNA transcribed by RNA Pol II and in its functional form from the hU6 promoter.
Depositing lab: Stefan Kubicek. Depositing organization: CeMM Research Center for Molecular Medicine. Publication: Pooled multicolour tagging for visualizing subcellular protein dynamics. Reicher A, Reinis J, Ciobanu M, Ruzicka P, Malik M, Siklos M, Kartysh V, Tomek T, Koren A, Rendeiro AF, Kubicek S. Nat Cell Biol. 2024 May;26(5):745-756. doi: 10.1038/s41556-024-01407-w. Epub 2024 Apr 19. PubMed 38641660.
Backbone
  Vector backbone: CROPseq-Guide-Puro (#86708)
  Backbone manufacturer: Christoph Bock Lab
  Vector type: Mammalian Expression, Lentiviral, CRISPR
  Selectable markers: Blasticidin
Growth in bacteria
  Bacterial resistance: Ampicillin, 100 μg/mL
  Growth temperature: 30°C
  Growth strain: NEB Stable
  Copy number: High Copy
Gene/Insert
  Gene/Insert name: None
Terms and licenses: Academic/Nonprofit Terms; Industry Terms: Not Available to Industry
How to cite: CROPseq-Guide-BSD was a gift from Stefan Kubicek (Addgene plasmid # 216123 ; http://n2t.net/addgene:216123 ; RRID:Addgene_216123)
